>Addgene plasmid #75902 | FPGT-TNNI3K gRNA (BRDN0001145543) | addgene full sequence | sequence record 184792 | Addgene Assembled Sequence
CCCGGGTGCAAAGATGGATAAAGTTTTAAACAGAGAGGAATCTTTGCAGCTAATGGACCTTCTAGGTCTT
GAAAGGAGTGGGAATTGGCTCCGGTGCCCGTCAGTGGGCAGAGCGCACATCGCCCACAGTCCCCGAGAAG
TTGGGGGGAGGGGTCGGCAATTGATCCGGTGCCTAGAGAAGGTGGCGCGGGGTAAACTGGGAAAGTGATG
TCGTGTACTGGCTCCGCCTTTTTCCCGAGGGTGGGGGAGAACCGTATATAAGTGCAGTAGTCGCCGTGAA
CGTTCTTTTTCGCAACGGGTTTGCCGCCAGAACACAGGTAAGTGCCGTGTGTGGTTCCCGCGGGCCTGGC
CTCTTTACGGGTTATGGCCCTTGCGTGCCTTGAATTACTTCCACCTGGCTGCAGTACGTGATTCTTGATC
CCGAGCTTCGGGTTGGAAGTGGGTGGGAGAGTTCGAGGCCTTGCGCTTAAGGAGCCCCTTCGCCTCGTGC
TTGAGTTGAGGCCTGGCCTGGGCGCTGGGGCCGCCGCGTGCGAATCTGGTGGCACCTTCGCGCCTGTCTC
GCTGCTTTCGATAAGTCTCTAGCCATTTAAAATTTTTGATGACCTGCTGCGACGCTTTTTTTCTGGCAAG
ATAGTCTTGTAAATGCGGGCCAAGATCTGCACACTGGTATTTCGGTTTTTGGGGCCGCGGGCGGCGACGG
GGCCCGTGCGTCCCAGCGCACATGTTCGGCGAGGCGGGGCCTGCGAGCGCGGCCACCGAGAATCGGACGG
GGGTAGTCTCAAGCTGGCCGGCCTGCTCTGGTGCCTGGCCTCGCGCCGCCGTGTATCGCCCCGCCCTGGG
CGGCAAGGCTGGCCCGGTCGGCACCAGTTGCGTGAGCGGAAAGATGGCCGCTTCCCGGCCCTGCTGCAGG
GAGCTCAAAATGGAGGACGCGGCGCTCGGGAGAGCGGGCGGGTGAGTCACCCACACAAAGGAAAAGGGCC
TTTCCGTCCTCAGCCGTCGCTTCATGTGACTCCACGGAGTACCGGGCGCCGTCCAGGCACCTCGATTAGT
TCTCGAGCTTTTGGAGTACGTCGTCTTTAGGTTGGGGGGAGGGGTTTTATGCGATGGAGTTTCCCCACAC
TGAGTGGGTGGAGACTGAAGTTAGGCCAGCTTGGCACTTGATGTAATTCTCCTTGGAATTTGCCCTTTTT
GAGTTTGGATCTTGGTTCATTCTCAAGCCTCAGACAGTGGTTCAAAGTTTTTTTCTTCCATTTCAGGTGT
CGTGACGTACGGCCACCATGACCGAGTACAAGCCCACGGTGCGCCTCGCCACCCGCGACGACGTCCCCAG
GGCCGTACGCACCCTCGCCGCCGCGTTCGCCGACTACCCCGCCACGCGCCACACCGTCGATCCGGACCGC
CACATCGAGCGGGTCACCGAGCTGCAAGAACTCTTCCTCACGCGCGTCGGGCTCGACATCGGCAAGGTGT
GGGTCGCGGACGACGGCGCCGCCGTGGCGGTCTGGACCACGCCGGAGAGCGTCGAAGCGGGGGCGGTGTT
CGCCGAGATCGGCCCGCGCATGGCCGAGTTGAGCGGTTCCCGGCTGGCCGCGCAGCAACAGATGGAAGGC
CTCCTGGCGCCGCACCGGCCCAAGGAGCCCGCGTGGTTCCTGGCCACCGTCGGAGTCTCGCCCGACCACC
AGGGCAAGGGTCTGGGCAGCGCCGTCGTGCTCCCCGGAGTGGAGGCGGCCGAGCGCGCCGGGGTGCCCGC
CTTCCTGGAGACCTCCGCGCCCCGCAACCTCCCCTTCTACGAGCGGCTCGGCTTCACCGTCACCGCCGAC
GTCGAGGTGCCCGAAGGACCGCGCACCTGGTGCATGACCCGCAAGCCCGGTGCCTGAACGCGTTAAGTCG
ACAATCAACCTCTGGATTACAAAATTTGTGAAAGATTGACTGGTATTCTTAACTATGTTGCTCCTTTTAC
GCTATGTGGATACGCTGCTTTAATGCCTTTGTATCATGCTATTGCTTCCCGTATGGCTTTCATTTTCTCC
TCCTTGTATAAATCCTGGTTGCTGTCTCTTTATGAGGAGTTGTGGCCCGTTGTCAGGCAACGTGGCGTGG
TGTGCACTGTGTTTGCTGACGCAACCCCCACTGGTTGGGGCATTGCCACCACCTGTCAGCTCCTTTCCGG
GACTTTCGCTTTCCCCCTCCCTATTGCCACGGCGGAACTCATCGCCGCCTGCCTTGCCCGCTGCTGGACA
GGGGCTCGGCTGTTGGGCACTGACAATTCCGTGGTGTTGTCGGGGAAATCATCGTCCTTTCCTTGGCTGC
TCGCCTGTGTTGCCACCTGGATTCTGCGCGGGACGTCCTTCTGCTACGTCCCTTCGGCCCTCAATCCAGC
GGACCTTCCTTCCCGCGGCCTGCTGCCGGCTCTGCGGCCTCTTCCGCGTCTTCGCCTTCGCCCTCAGACG
AGTCGGATCTCCCTTTGGGCCGCCTCCCCGCGTCGACTTTAAGACCAATGACTTACAAGGCAGCTGTAGA
TCTTAGCCACTTTTTAAAAGAAAAGGGGGGACTGGAAGGGCTAATTCACTCCCAACGAAGACAAGATCTG
CTTTTTGCTTGTACTGGGTCTCTCTGGTTAGACCAGATCTGAGCCTGGGAGCTCTCTGGCTAACTAGGGA
ACCCACTGCTTAAGCCTCAATAAAGCTTGCCTTGAGTGCTTCAAGTAGTGTGTGCCCGTCTGTTGTGTGA
CTCTGGTAACTAGAGATCCCTCAGACCCTTTTAGTCAGTGTGGAAAATCTCTAGCAGTACGTATAGTAGT
TCATGTCATCTTATTATTCAGTATTTATAACTTGCAAAGAAATGAATATCAGAGAGTGAGAGGAACTTGT
TTATTGCAGCTTATAATGGTTACAAATAAAGCAATAGCATCACAAATTTCACAAATAAAGCATTTTTTTC
ACTGCATTCTAGTTGTGGTTTGTCCAAACTCATCAATGTATCTTATCATGTCTGGCTCTAGCTATCCCGC
CCCTAACTCCGCCCATCCCGCCCCTAACTCCGCCCAGTTCCGCCCATTCTCCGCCCCATGGCTGACTAAT
TTTTTTTATTTATGCAGAGGCCGAGGCCGCCTCGGCCTCTGAGCTATTCCAGAAGTAGTGAGGAGGCTTT
TTTGGAGGCCTAGGGACGTACCCAATTCGCCCTATAGTGAGTCGTATTACGCGCGCTCACTGGCCGTCGT
TTTACAACGTCGTGACTGGGAAAACCCTGGCGTTACCCAACTTAATCGCCTTGCAGCACATCCCCCTTTC
GCCAGCTGGCGTAATAGCGAAGAGGCCCGCACCGATCGCCCTTCCCAACAGTTGCGCAGCCTGAATGGCG
AATGGG
[124 nt withheld, positions 3367-3490]
C
[91 nt withheld, positions 3492-3582]
A
[49 nt withheld, positions 3584-3632]
CCTTTGACGTTGGAGTCCACGTTCTTT
[37 nt withheld, positions 3660-3696]
ACCCTATCTCGGTCTATTCTTTTGATTTATAAGGGATTTTGCCGATTTCGGCCTATTGGTTAAAAAATGA
GCTGATTTAACAAAAATTTAACGCGAATTTTAACAAAATATTAACGCTTACAATTTAGGTGGCACTTTTC
GGGGAAATGTGCGCGGAACCCCTATTTGTTTATTTTTCTAAATACATTCAAATATGTATCCGCTCATGAG
ACAATAACCCTGATAAATGCTTCAATAATATTGAAAAAGGAAGAGTATGAGTATTCAACATTTCCGTGTC
GCCCTTATTCCCTTTTTTGCGGCATTTTGCCTTCCTGTTTTTGCTCACCCAGAAACGCTGGTGAAAGTAA
AAGATGCTGAAGATCAGTTGGGTGCACGAGTGGGTTACATCGAACTGGATCTCAACAGCGGTAAGATCCT
TGAGAGTTTTCGCCCCGAAGAACGTTTTCCAATGATGAGCACTTTTAAAGTTCTGCTATGTGGCGCGGTA
TTATCCCGTATTGACGCCGGGCAAGAGCAACTCGGTCGCCGCATACACTATTCTCAGAATGACTTGGTTG
AGTACTCACCAGTCACAGAAAAGCATCTTACGGATGGCATGACAGTAAGAGAATTATGCAGTGCTGCCAT
AACCATGAGTGATAACACTGCGGCCAACTTACTTCTGACAACGATCGGAGGACCGAAGGAGCTAACCGCT
TTTTTGCACAACATGGGGGATCATGTAACTCGCCTTGATCGTTGGGAACCGGAGCTGAATGAAGCCATAC
CAAACGACGAGCGTGACACCACGATGCCTGTAGCAATGGCAACAACGTTGCGCAAACTATTAACTGGCGA
ACTACTTACTCTAGCTTCCCGGCAACAATTAATAGACTGGATGGAGGCGGATAAAGTTGCAGGACCACTT
CTGCGCTCGGCCCTTCCGGCTGGCTGGTTTATTGCTGATAAATCTGGAGCCGGTGAGCGTGGGTCTCGCG
GTATCATTGCAGCACTGGGGCCAGATGGTAAGCCCTCCCGTATCGTAGTTATCTACACGACGGGGAGTCA
GGCAACTATGGATGAACGAAATAGACAGATCGCTGAGATAGGTGCCTCACTGATTAAGCATTGGTAACTG
TCAGACCAAGTTTACTCATATATACTTTAGATTGATTTAAAACTTCATTTTTAATTTAAAAGGATCTAGG
TGAAGATCCTTTTTGATAATCTCATGACCAAAATCCCTTAACGTGAGTTTTCGTTCCACTGAGCGTCAGA
CCCCGTAGAAAAGATCAAAGGATCTTCTTGAGATCCTTTTTTTCTGCGCGTAATCTGCTGCTTGCAAACA
AAAAAACCACCGCTACCAGCGGTGGTTTGTTTGCCGGATCAAGAGCTACCAACTCTTTTTCCGAAGGTAA
CTGGCTTCAGCAGAGCGCAGATACCAAATACTGTTCTTCTAGTGTAGCCGTAGTTAGGCCACCACTTCAA
GAACTCTGTAGCACCGCCTACATACCTCGCTCTGCTAATCCTGTTACCAGTGGCTGCTGCCAGTGGCGAT
AAGTCGTGTCTTACCGGGTTGGACTCAAGACGATAGTTACCGGATAAGGCGCAGCGGTCGGGCTGAACGG
GGGGTTCGTGCACACAGCCCAGCTTGGAGCGAACGACCTACACCGAACTGAGATACCTACAGCGTGAGCT
ATGAGAAAGCGCCACGCTTCCCGAAGGGAGAAAGGCGGACAGGTATCCGGTAAGCGGCAGGGTCGGAACA
GGAGAGCGCACGAGGGAGCTTCCAGGGGGAAACGCCTGGTATCTTTATAGTCCTGTCGGGTTTCGCCACC
TCTGACTTGAGCGTCGATTTTTGTGATGCTCGTCAGGGGGGCGGAGCCTATGGAAAAACGCCAGCAACGC
GGCCTTTTTACGGTTCCTGGCCTTTTGCTGGCCTTTTGCTCACATGTTCTTTCCTGCGTTATCCCCTGAT
TCTGTGGATAACCGTATTACCGCCTTTGAGTGAGCTGATACCGCTCGCCGCAGCCGAACGACCGAGCGCA
GCGAGTCAGTGAGCGAGGAAGCGGAAGAGCGCCCAATACGCAAACCGCCTCTCCCCGCGCGTTGGCCGAT
TCATTAATGCAGCTGGCACGACAGGTTTCCCGACTGGAAAGCGGGCAGTGAGCGCAACGCAATTAATGTG
AGTTAGCTCACTCATTAGGCACCCCAGGCTTTACACTTTATGCTTCCGGCTCGTATGTTGTGTGGAATTG
TGAGCGGATAACAATTTCACACAGGAAACAGCTATGACCATGATTACGCCAAGCGCGCAATTAACCCTCA
CTAAAGGGAACAAAAGCTGGAGCTGCAAGCTTAATGTAGTCTTATGCAATACTCTTGTAGTCTTGCAACA
TGGTAACGATGAGTTAGCAACATGCCTTACAAGGAGAGAAAAAGCACCGTGCATGCCGATTGGTGGAAGT
AAGGTGGTACGATCGTGCCTTATTAGGAAGGCAACAGACGGGTCTGACATGGATTGGACGAACCACTGAA
TTGCCGCATTGCAGAGATATTGTATTTAAGTGCCTAGCTCGATACATAAACGGGTCTCTCTGGTTAGACC
AGATCTGAGCCTGGGAGCTCTCTGGCTAACTAGGGAACCCACTGCTTAAGCCTCAATAAAGCTTGCCTTG
AGTGCTTCAAGTAGTGTGTGCCCGTCTGTTGTGTGACTCTGGTAACTAGAGATCCCTCAGACCCTTTTAG
TCAGTGTGGAAAATCTCTAGCAGTGGCGCCCGAACAGGGACTTGAAAGCGAAAGGGAAACCAGAGGAGCT
CTCTCGACGCAGGACTCGGCTTGCTGAAGCGCGCACGGCAAGAGGCGAGGGGCGGCGACTGGTGAGTACG
CCAAAAATTTTGACTAGCGGAGGCTAGAAGGAGAGAGATGGGTGCGAGAGCGTCAGTATTAAGCGGGGGA
GAATTAGATCGCGATGGGAAAAAATTCGGTTAAGGCCAGGGGGAAAGAAAAAATATAAATTAAAACATAT
AGTATGGGCAAGCAGGGAGCTAGAACGATTCGCAGTTAATCCTGGCCTGTTAGAAACATCAGAAGGCTGT
AGACAAATACTGGGACAGCTACAACCATCCCTTCAGACAGGATCAGAAGAACTTAGATCATTATATAATA
CAGTAGCAACCCTCTATTGTGTGCATCAAAGGATAGAGATAAAAGACACCAAGGAAGCTTTAGACAAGAT
AGAGGAAGAGCAAAACAAAAGTAAGACCACCGCACAGCAAGCGGCCGCTGATCTTCAGACCTGGAGGAGG
AGATATGAGGGACAATTGGAGAAGTGAATTATATAAATATAAAGTAGTAAAAATTGAACCATTAGGAGTA
GCACCCACCAAGGCAAAGAGAAGAGTGGTGCAGAGAGAAAAAAGAGCAGTGGGAATAGGAGCTTTGTTCC
TTGGGTTCTTGGGAGCAGCAGGAAGCACTATGGGCGCAGCGTCAATGACGCTGACGGTACAGGCCAGACA
ATTATTGTCTGGTATAGTGCAGCAGCAGAACAATTTGCTGAGGGCTATTGAGGCGCAACAGCATCTGTTG
CAACTCACAGTCTGGGGCATCAAGCAGCTCCAGGCAAGAATCCTGGCTGTGGAAAGATACCTAAAGGATC
AACAGCTCCTGGGGATTTGGGGTTGCTCTGGAAAACTCATTTGCACCACTGCTGTGCCTTGGAATGCTAG
TTGGAGTAATAAATCTCTGGAACAGATTTGGAATCACACGACCTGGATGGAGTGGGACAGAGAAATTAAC
AATTACACAAGCTTAATACACTCCTTAATTGAAGAATCGCAAAACCAGCAAGAAAAGAATGAACAAGAAT
TATTGGAATTAGATAAATGGGCAAGTTTGTGGAATTGGTTTAACATAACAAATTGGCTGTGGTATATAAA
ATTATTCATAATGATAGTAGGAGGCTTGGTAGGTTTAAGAATAGTTTTTGCTGTACTTTCTATAGTGAAT
AGAGTTAGGCAGGGATATTCACCATTATCGTTTCAGACCCACCTCCCAACCCCGAGGGGACCCAGAGAGG
GCCTATTTCCCATGATTCCTTCATATTTGCATATACGATACAAGGCTGTTAGAGAGATAATTAGAATTAA
TTTGACTGTAAACACAAAGATATTAGTACAAAATACGTGACGTAGAAAGTAATAATTTCTTGGGTAGTTT
GCAGTTTTAAAATTATGTTTTAAAATGGACTATCATATGCTTACCGTAACTTGAAAGTATTTCGATTTCT
TGGCTTTATATATCTTGTGGAAAGGACGAAACACCGGGGTGATGGAACAGACACATGTTTTAGAGCTAGA
AATAGCAAGTTAAAATAAGGCTAGTCCGTTATCAACTTGAAAAAGTGGCACCGAGTCGGTGCTTTTTTAA
GCTTGGCGTAACTAGATCTTGAGACAAATGGCAGTATTCATCCACAATTTTAAAAGAAAAGGGGGGATTG
GGGGGTACAGTGCAGGGGAAAGAATAGTAGACATAATAGCAACAGACATACAAACTAAAGAATTACAAAA
ACAAATTACAAAAATTCAAAATTTTCGGGTTTATTACAGGGACAGCAGAGATCCACTTTGGCGCCGGCTC
GAGGGGG
Features (pLannotate 1.2.2; 29 found; start..end, strand, type, name):
     14..80      +  CDS            small t antigen (fragment): SV40 (simian virus 40) small t antigen
    106..317     +  promoter       EF-1α core promoter: core promoter for human elongation factor EF-1α
    318..1256    +  intron         EF-1α intron A: intron upstream of the start codon of human EF-1α
   1278..1877    +  CDS            PuroR (fragment): puromycin N-acetyltransferase; pac from Streptomyces; confers resistance to puromycin
   1893..2481    +  misc_feature   WPRE: woodchuck hepatitis virus posttranscriptional regulatory element
   2532..2551    +  misc_feature   cPPT/CTS (fragment): central polypurine tract and central termination sequence of HIV-1
   2553..2786    +  LTR            3' LTR (ΔU3): self-inactivating 3' long terminal repeat (LTR) from HIV-1
   2864..2985    +  polyA_signal   SV40 poly(A) signal: SV40 polyadenylation signal
   3025..3160    +  rep_origin     SV40 ori: SV40 origin of replication
   3181..3199    -  promoter       T7 promoter: promoter for bacteriophage T7 RNA polymerase
   3207..3362    +  CDS            lacZα (fragment): LacZα fragment of β-galactosidase; lacZ fragment
   3367..3795    +  rep_origin     f1 ori (sequence partly withheld): f1 bacteriophage origin of replication; arrow indicates direction of (+) strand synthesis
   3848..3952    +  promoter       AmpR promoter: bla
   3953..4813    +  CDS            AmpR: β-lactamase; bla; confers resistance to ampicillin, carbenicillin, and related antibiotics
   4984..5572    +  rep_origin     ori: high-copy-number ColE1/pMB1/pBR322/pUC origin of replication
   5755..5847    +  CDS            lacI (fragment): lac repressor; lacI; The lac repressor binds to the lac operator to inhibit transcription in E. coli. This inhibition can be relieved by adding lactose or isopropyl-β-D-thiogalactopyranoside (IPTG).
   5860..5881    +  protein_bind   CAP binding site: CAP binding activates transcription in the presence of cAMP. E. coli catabolite activator protein
   5896..5926    +  promoter       lac promoter: promoter for the E. coli lac operon
   5934..5950    +  protein_bind   lac operator: The lac repressor binds to the lac operator to inhibit transcription in E. coli. This inhibition can be relieved by adding lactose or isopropyl-β-D-thiogalactopyranoside (IPTG). lac repressor encoded by lacI
   5995..6013    +  promoter       T3 promoter: promoter for bacteriophage T3 RNA polymerase
   6041..6267    +  promoter       RSV promoter: Rous sarcoma virus enhancer/promoter
   6268..6448    +  LTR            5' LTR (truncated): truncated 5' long terminal repeat (LTR) from HIV-1
   6495..6620    +  misc_feature   HIV-1 Ψ: packaging signal of human immunodeficiency virus type 1
   6604..6967    +  CDS            HIV-1 gag (fragment): gag protein from human immunodeficiency virus 1; gag
   7113..7346    +  misc_feature   RRE: The Rev response element (RRE) of HIV-1 allows for Rev-dependent mRNA export from the nucleus to the cytoplasm.
   7723..7749    +  CDS            Rev (fragment): human immunodeficiency virus 1 (HIV-1) Rev protein; rev; enhances nuclear export of unspliced and incompletely spliced viral mRNAs
   7753..7993    +  promoter       U6 promoter: RNA polymerase III promoter for human U6 snRNA
   8023..8098    +  misc_RNA       gRNA scaffold: guide RNA scaffold for the Streptococcus pyogenes CRISPR/Cas9 system
   8154..8271    +  misc_feature   cPPT/CTS: central polypurine tract and central termination sequence of HIV-1
