[The description below was written by a language model from this plasmid's Addgene catalogue record and pLannotate feature annotations shown in this document.]
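Description:
FPGT-TNNI3K gRNA (BRDN0001145543) is a third-generation lentiviral guide RNA plasmid built on the lentiGuide-Puro backbone and designed to direct Streptococcus pyogenes Cas9 to the human FPGT-TNNI3K/TNNI3K locus (also known as CARK). The guide was designed against several reference transcripts covering both the readthrough transcript and TNNI3K itself. In bacteria the plasmid is maintained through a high-copy ColE1/pUC-type origin and selected with ampicillin via the β-lactamase gene. An f1 origin, lac promoter/operator remnants and T7/T3 promoters are backbone carry-overs.

The transfer cassette begins with an RSV promoter fused to a truncated HIV-1 5' LTR, which allows Tat-independent production of the viral genome. This is followed by the Ψ packaging signal with a gag fragment and the Rev response element for Rev-dependent nuclear export. Inside the provirus, a human U6 RNA polymerase III promoter drives the 20-nt spacer joined to the SpCas9 gRNA scaffold, and a cPPT/CTS element downstream aids nuclear import. A separate EF-1α core promoter with its intron A expresses puromycin N-acetyltransferase for selecting transduced mammalian cells, and a WPRE enhances transcript expression. The cassette ends in a self-inactivating ΔU3 3' LTR, beyond which lie an SV40 poly(A) signal and SV40 origin.

The plasmid does not encode Cas9, so it must be used with a separate Cas9 vector such as lentiCas9-Blast or in cells that already express the nuclease. It is an individual clone from a human kinome gRNA collection and is typically used for Cas9-mediated knockout of TNNI3K.
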