Addgene plasmid #75902: FPGT-TNNI3K gRNA (BRDN0001145543)
Purpose: 3rd generation lentiviral gRNA plasmid targeting human FPGT-TNNI3K
Depositing lab: John Doench & David Root. Depositing organization: Broad Institute. Publication: Optimized sgRNA design to maximize activity and minimize off-target effects of CRISPR-Cas9. Doench JG, Fusi N, Sullender M, Hegde M, Vaimberg EW, Donovan KF, Smith I, Tothova Z, Wilen C, Orchard R, Virgin HW, Listgarten J, Root DE. Nat Biotechnol. 2016 Jan 18. doi: 10.1038/nbt.3437. PubMed 26780180.
Backbone
  Vector backbone: lentiGuide-Puro
  Backbone manufacturer: Zhang Lab (Addgene plasmid # 52963)
  Vector type: Mammalian Expression, Lentiviral, CRISPR
  Selectable markers: Puromycin
Growth in bacteria
  Bacterial resistance: Ampicillin, 100 μg/mL
  Growth temperature: 37°C
  Growth strain: DH5alpha
  Copy number: High Copy
Gene/Insert
  Gene/Insert name: FPGT-TNNI3K,TNNI3K (alt names: FPGT-TNNI3K; NM_001112808.2)
  gRNA/shRNA sequence: GGGTGATGGAACAGACACAT
  Species: H. sapiens (human)
  Entrez Gene: FPGT-TNNI3K (a.k.a. CARK, TNNI3K)
  Promoter: hU6
  Cloning method: Unknown
  Sequencing primers: 5′ U6-F; 3′ pS2-R
Terms and licenses: Academic/Nonprofit Terms; Industry Terms: Not Available to Industry
Depositor comments: The gRNA was designed to target the following Genbank reference sequence(s): NM_001112808.2,NM_001199327.1,NM_015978.2. Note that this plasmid does NOT contain Cas9. It should be used in conjunction with lentiCas9-Blast (Addgene #52962) or otherwise with cell lines already expressing Cas9. Browse the full kinome gRNA library at http://www.addgene.org/pooled-library/broadgpp-human-kinome/ or visit http://www.broadinstitute.org/rnai/public/ for detailed protocols and information.
How to cite: FPGT-TNNI3K gRNA (BRDN0001145543) was a gift from John Doench & David Root (Addgene plasmid # 75902 ; http://n2t.net/addgene:75902 ; RRID:Addgene_75902)
