>Addgene plasmid #75902 | FPGT-TNNI3K gRNA (BRDN0001145543) | depositor partial sequence | sequence record 143362 | Target Sequence
GGGTGATGGAACAGACACAT
