>Addgene plasmid #75902 | FPGT-TNNI3K gRNA (BRDN0001145543) | addgene partial sequence | sequence record 184791 | hU6-F
TAGAAAGTAATAATTTCTTGGGTAGTTTGCAGTTTTAAAATTATGTTTTAAAATGGACTATCATATGCTT
ACCGTAACTTGAAAGTATTTCGATTTCTTGGCTTTATATATCTTGTGGAAAGGACGAAACACCGGGGTGA
TGGAACAGACACATGTTTTAGAGCTAGAAATAGCAAGTTAAAATAAGGCTAGTCCGTTATCAACTTGAAA
AAGTGGCACCGAGTCGGTGCTTTTTTAAGCTTGGCGTAACTAGATCTTGAGACAAATGGCAGTATTCATC
CACAATTTTAAAAGAAAAGGGGGGATTGGGGGGTACAGTGCAGGGGAAAGAATAGTAGACATAATAGCAA
CAGACATACAAACTAAAGAATTACAAAAACAAATTACAAAAATTCAAAATTTTCGGGTTTATTACAGGGA
CAGCAGAGATCCACTTTGGCGCCGGCTCGAGGGGGCCCGGGTGCAAAGATGGATAAAGTTTTAAACAGAG
AGGAATCTTTGCAGCTAATGGACCTTCTAGGTCTTGAAAGGAGTGGGAATTGGCTCCGGTGCCCGTCAGT
GGGCAGAGCG
